Addgene plasmid #154454: pFRTpsiCHECK
Purpose: Expression of renilla luciferase and firefly luciferase
Depositing lab: Markus Landthaler. Depositing organization: Max-Delbrueck-Centrum fuer Molekulare Medizin (MDC). Publication: HDLBP binds ER-targeted mRNAs by multivalent interactions to promote protein synthesis of transmembrane and secreted proteins. Zinnall U, Milek M, Minia I, Vieira-Vieira CH, Muller S, Mastrobuoni G, Hazapis OG, Del Giudice S, Schwefel D, Bley N, Voigt F, Chao JA, Kempa S, Huttelmaier S, Selbach M, Landthaler M. Nat Commun. 2022 May 18;13(1):2727. doi: 10.1038/s41467-022-30322-7. PubMed 35585045.
Backbone
  Vector backbone: pFRT
  Total vector size (bp): 8289
Growth in bacteria
  Bacterial resistance: Ampicillin, 100 μg/mL
  Growth temperature: 37°C
  Growth strain: DH5alpha
  Copy number: Unknown
Gene/Insert
  Gene/Insert name: Renilla luciferase, firefly luciferase
Terms and licenses: Academic/Nonprofit Terms; Industry Terms: Not Available to Industry
How to cite: pFRTpsiCHECK was a gift from Markus Landthaler (Addgene plasmid # 154454 ; http://n2t.net/addgene:154454 ; RRID:Addgene_154454)
