[The description below was written by a language model from this plasmid's Addgene catalogue record and pLannotate feature annotations shown in this document.]
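Description:
pFRTpsiCHECK is an 8,289 bp mammalian dual-luciferase reporter plasmid that places a psiCHECK-style two-reporter cassette in a pFRT backbone designed for FLP recombinase-mediated genomic integration. It is propagated in E. coli through a high-copy ColE1/pUC-type origin and selected with ampicillin via the β-lactamase gene and its native promoter. Remnants of a lac promoter/operator region, a lacI fragment, a ble fragment and a partial f1 origin are also annotated; these appear to be backbone leftovers rather than functional payload.

The payload consists of two independent expression units in the same orientation. In the first, the SV40 enhancer/early promoter drives human codon-optimized Renilla luciferase (hRluc). A chimeric β-globin/immunoglobulin intron upstream of the coding sequence enhances expression, a T7 promoter allows in vitro transcription, and a synthetic poly(A) signal ends the unit. In the second, the HSV thymidine kinase promoter drives firefly luciferase (luc+), terminated by the bGH poly(A) signal. In this kind of arrangement, one luciferase normally serves as the test reporter and the other as an internal normalization control expressed from the same plasmid.

Downstream lies a single FRT site directly followed by a hygromycin resistance coding sequence and an SV40 poly(A) signal, with only a short SV40 promoter fragment annotated nearby. This layout is typical of systems in which FLP-mediated recombination into a genomic FRT landing site supplies the promoter needed for hygromycin resistance, allowing selection of single-copy, isogenic stable cell lines.

The record gives the purpose only as expression of Renilla and firefly luciferase and does not list any test sequence cloned into the reporter.
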