Features (pLannotate 1.2.2; 21 found; start..end, strand, type, name):
     66..423     +  promoter       SV40 promoter: SV40 enhancer and early promoter
    493..625     +  intron         chimeric intron: chimera between introns from human β-globin and immunoglobulin heavy chain genes
    670..688     +  promoter       T7 promoter: promoter for bacteriophage T7 RNA polymerase
    698..1633    +  CDS            hRluc: Renilla luciferase human codon-optimized
   1692..1740    +  polyA_signal   poly(A) signal: synthetic polyadenylation signal
   1749..2500    +  promoter       HSV TK promoter: herpes simplex virus thymidine kinase promoter
   2536..4188    +  CDS            luciferase: firefly luciferase; luc+; enhanced luc+ version of the luciferase gene AAS38485.1 42718124.0
   4240..4464    +  polyA_signal   bGH poly(A) signal: bovine growth hormone polyadenylation signal
   4468..4489    +  promoter       SV40 promoter (fragment): SV40 enhancer and early promoter
   4510..4743    +  rep_origin     f1 ori (fragment) (sequence partly withheld): f1 bacteriophage origin of replication; arrow indicates direction of (+) strand synthesis
   4748..4795    +  protein_bind   FRT: FLP-mediated recombination occurs in the 8-bp core sequence TCTAGAAA (Turan and Bode, 2011). FLP recombinase from the Saccharomyces cerevisiae 2μ plasmid
   4803..5825    +  CDS            HygR: aminoglycoside phosphotransferase from E. coli; aph(4)-Ia; confers resistance to hygromycin
   5835..5960    +  CDS            ble (fragment): BLE_KLEPN - Experimental evidence at protein level: Swiss-Prot protein existence level 1. Binding protein with a strong affinity to the bleomycin family of antibiotics. Binds to CL990; an antimitotic-antibiotic compound. From Klebsiella pneumoniae.
   5955..6076    +  polyA_signal   SV40 poly(A) signal: SV40 polyadenylation signal
   6149..6165    -  protein_bind   lac operator: The lac repressor binds to the lac operator to inhibit transcription in E. coli. This inhibition can be relieved by adding lactose or isopropyl-β-D-thiogalactopyranoside (IPTG). lac repressor encoded by lacI
   6173..6203    -  promoter       lac promoter: promoter for the E. coli lac operon
   6218..6239    -  protein_bind   CAP binding site: CAP binding activates transcription in the presence of cAMP. E. coli catabolite activator protein
   6252..6344    -  CDS            lacI (fragment): lac repressor; lacI; The lac repressor binds to the lac operator to inhibit transcription in E. coli. This inhibition can be relieved by adding lactose or isopropyl-β-D-thiogalactopyranoside (IPTG).
   6527..7115    -  rep_origin     ori: high-copy-number ColE1/pMB1/pBR322/pUC origin of replication
   7286..8146    -  CDS            AmpR: β-lactamase; bla; confers resistance to ampicillin, carbenicillin, and related antibiotics
   8147..8251    -  promoter       AmpR promoter: bla
>Addgene plasmid #154454 | pFRTpsiCHECK | addgene full sequence | sequence record 307927 | Addgene NGS Result
CGGGAGATCTGCGCAGCACCATGGCCTGAAATAACCTCTGAAAGAGGAACTTGGTTAGGTACCTTCTGAG
GCGGAAAGAACCAGCTGTGGAATGTGTGTCAGTTAGGGTGTGGAAAGTCCCCAGGCTCCCCAGCAGGCAG
AAGTATGCAAAGCATGCATCTCAATTAGTCAGCAACCAGGTGTGGAAAGTCCCCAGGCTCCCCAGCAGGC
AGAAGTATGCAAAGCATGCATCTCAATTAGTCAGCAACCATAGTCCCGCCCCTAACTCCGCCCATCCCGC
CCCTAACTCCGCCCAGTTCCGCCCATTCTCCGCCCCATGGCTGACTAATTTTTTTTATTTATGCAGAGGC
CGAGGCCGCCTCGGCCTCTGAGCTATTCCAGAAGTAGTGAGGAGGCTTTTTTGGAGGCCTAGGCTTTTGC
AAAAAGCTTGATTCTTCTGACACAACAGTCTCGAACTTAAGCTGCAGAAGTTGGTCGTGAGGCACTGGGC
AGGTAAGTATCAAGGTTACAAGACAGGTTTAAGGAGACCAATAGAAACTGGGCTTGTCGAGACAGAGAAG
ACTCTTGCGTTTCTGATAGGCACCTATTGGTCTTACTGACATCCACTTTGCCTTTCTCTCCACAGGTGTC
CACTCCCAGTTCAATTACAGCTCTTAAGGCTAGAGTACTTAATACGACTCACTATAGGCTAGCCACCATG
GCTTCCAAGGTGTACGACCCCGAGCAACGCAAACGCATGATCACTGGGCCTCAGTGGTGGGCTCGCTGCA
AGCAAATGAACGTGCTGGACTCCTTCATCAACTACTATGATTCCGAGAAGCACGCCGAGAACGCCGTGAT
TTTTCTGCATGGTAACGCTGCCTCCAGCTACCTGTGGAGGCACGTCGTGCCTCACATCGAGCCCGTGGCT
AGATGCATCATCCCTGATCTGATCGGAATGGGTAAGTCCGGCAAGAGCGGGAATGGCTCATATCGCCTCC
TGGATCACTACAAGTACCTCACCGCTTGGTTCGAGCTGCTGAACCTTCCAAAGAAAATCATCTTTGTGGG
CCACGACTGGGGGGCTTGTCTGGCCTTTCACTACTCCTACGAGCACCAAGACAAGATCAAGGCCATCGTC
CATGCTGAGAGTGTCGTGGACGTGATCGAGTCCTGGGACGAGTGGCCTGACATCGAGGAGGATATCGCCC
TGATCAAGAGCGAAGAGGGCGAGAAAATGGTGCTTGAGAATAACTTCTTCGTCGAGACCATGCTCCCAAG
CAAGATCATGCGGAAACTGGAGCCTGAGGAGTTCGCTGCCTACCTGGAGCCATTCAAGGAGAAGGGCGAG
GTTAGACGGCCTACCCTCTCCTGGCCTCGCGAGATCCCTCTCGTTAAGGGAGGCAAGCCCGACGTCGTCC
AGATTGTCCGCAACTACAACGCCTACCTTCGGGCCAGCGACGATCTGCCTAAGATGTTCATCGAGTCCGA
CCCTGGGTTCTTTTCCAACGCTATTGTCGAGGGAGCTAAGAAGTTCCCTAACACCGAGTTCGTGAAGGTG
AAGGGCCTCCACTTCAGCCAGGAGGACGCTCCAGATGAAATGGGTAAGTACATCAAGAGCTTCGTGGAGC
GCGTGCTGAAGAACGAGCAGTAATTCTAGGCGATCGCTCGAGCCCGGGAATTCGTTTAAACCTAGAGCGG
CCGCTGGCCGCAATAAAATATCTTTATTTTCATTACATCTGTGTGTTGGTTTTTTGTGTGAGGATCTAAA
TGAGTCTTCGGACCTCGCGGGGGCCGCTTAAGCGGTGGTTAGGGTTTGTCTGACGCGGGGGGAGGGGGAA
GGAACGAAACACTCTCATTCGGAGGCGGCTCGGGGTTTGGTCTTGGTGGCCACGGGCACGCAGAAGAGCG
CCGCGATCCTCTTAAGCACCCCCCCGCCCTCCGTGGAGGCGGGGGTTTGGTCGGCGGGTGGTAACTGGCG
GGCCGCTGACTCGGGCGGGTCGCGCGCCCCAGAGTGTGACCTTTTCGGTCTGCTCGCAGACCCCCGGGCG
GCGCCGCCGCGGCGGCGACGGGCTCGCTGGGTCCTAGGCTCCATGGGGACCGTATACGTGGACAGGCTCT
GGAGCATCCGCACGACTGCGGTGATATTACCGGAGACCTTCTGCGGGACGAGCCGGGTCACGCGGCTGAC
GCGGAGCGTCCGTTGGGCGACAAACACCAGGACGGGGCACAGGTACACTATCTTGTCACCCGGAGGCGCG
AGGGACTGCAGGAGCTTCAGGGAGTGGCGCAGCTGCTTCATCCCCGTGGCCCGTTGCTCGCGTTTGCTGG
CGGTGTCCCCGGAAGAAATATATTTGCATGTCTTTAGTTCTATGATGACACAAACCCCGCCCAGCGTCTT
GTCATTGGCGAATTCGAACACGCAGATGCAGTCGGGGCGGCGCGGTCCCAGGTCCACTTCGCATATTAAG
GTGACGCGTGTGGCCTCGAACACCGAGCGACCCTGCAGCGACCCGCTTAAAAGCTTGGCATTCCGGTACT
GTTGGTAAAGCCACCATGGCCGATGCTAAGAACATTAAGAAGGGCCCTGCTCCCTTCTACCCTCTGGAGG
ATGGCACCGCTGGCGAGCAGCTGCACAAGGCCATGAAGAGGTATGCCCTGGTGCCTGGCACCATTGCCTT
CACCGATGCCCACATTGAGGTGGACATCACCTATGCCGAGTACTTCGAGATGTCTGTGCGCCTGGCCGAG
GCCATGAAGAGGTACGGCCTGAACACCAACCACCGCATCGTGGTGTGCTCTGAGAACTCTCTGCAGTTCT
TCATGCCAGTGCTGGGCGCCCTGTTCATCGGAGTGGCCGTGGCCCCTGCTAACGACATTTACAACGAGCG
CGAGCTGCTGAACAGCATGGGCATTTCTCAGCCTACCGTGGTGTTCGTGTCTAAGAAGGGCCTGCAGAAG
ATCCTGAACGTGCAGAAGAAGCTGCCTATCATCCAGAAGATCATCATCATGGACTCTAAGACCGACTACC
AGGGCTTCCAGAGCATGTACACATTCGTGACATCTCATCTGCCTCCTGGCTTCAACGAGTACGACTTCGT
GCCAGAGTCTTTCGACAGGGACAAAACCATTGCCCTGATCATGAACAGCTCTGGGTCTACCGGCCTGCCT
AAGGGCGTGGCCCTGCCTCATCGCACCGCCTGTGTGCGCTTCTCTCACGCCCGCGACCCTATTTTCGGCA
ACCAGATCATCCCCGACACCGCTATTCTGAGCGTGGTGCCATTCCACCACGGCTTCGGCATGTTCACCAC
CCTGGGCTACCTGATTTGCGGCTTTCGGGTGGTGCTGATGTACCGCTTCGAGGAGGAGCTGTTCCTGCGC
AGCCTGCAAGACTACAAAATTCAGTCTGCCCTGCTGGTGCCAACCCTGTTCAGCTTCTTCGCTAAGAGCA
CCCTGATCGACAAGTACGACCTGTCTAACCTGCACGAGATTGCCTCTGGCGGCGCCCCACTGTCTAAGGA
GGTGGGCGAAGCCGTGGCCAAGCGCTTTCATCTGCCAGGCATCCGCCAGGGCTACGGCCTGACCGAGACA
ACCAGCGCCATTCTGATTACCCCAGAGGGCGACGACAAGCCTGGCGCCGTGGGCAAGGTGGTGCCATTCT
TCGAGGCCAAGGTGGTGGACCTGGACACCGGCAAGACCCTGGGAGTGAACCAGCGCGGCGAGCTGTGTGT
GCGCGGCCCTATGATTATGTCCGGCTACGTGAATAACCCTGAGGCCACAAACGCCCTGATCGACAAGGAC
GGCTGGCTGCACTCTGGCGACATTGCCTACTGGGACGAGGACGAGCACTTCTTCATCGTGGACCGCCTGA
AGTCTCTGATCAAGTACAAGGGCTACCAGGTGGCCCCAGCCGAGCTGGAGTCTATCCTGCTGCAGCACCC
TAACATTTTCGACGCCGGAGTGGCCGGCCTGCCCGACGACGATGCCGGCGAGCTGCCTGCCGCCGTCGTC
GTGCTGGAACACGGCAAGACCATGACCGAGAAGGAGATCGTGGACTATGTGGCCAGCCAGGTGACAACCG
CCAAGAAGCTGCGCGGCGGAGTGGTGTTCGTGGACGAGGTGCCCAAGGGCCTGACCGGCAAGCTGGACGC
CCGCAAGATCCGCGAGATCCTGATCAAGGCTAAGAAAGGCGGCAAGATCGCCGTGTAATAATTCTAGTCG
AGTCTAGAGGGCCCGTTTAAACCCGCTGATCAGCCTCGACTGTGCCTTCTAGTTGCCAGCCATCTGTTGT
TTGCCCCTCCCCCGTGCCTTCCTTGACCCTGGAAGGTGCCACTCCCACTGTCCTTTCCTAATAAAATGAG
GAAATTGCATCGCATTGTCTGAGTAGGTGTCATTCTATTCTGGGGGGTGGGGTGGGGCAGGACAGCAAGG
GGGAGGATTGGGAAGACAATAGCAGGCATGCTGGGGATGCGGTGGGCTCTATGGCTTCTGAGGCGGAAAG
AACCAGCTGGGGCTCTAGGGGGTATCCCC
[124 nt withheld, positions 4510-4633]
C
[91 nt withheld, positions 4635-4725]
AGGGTGATGGTTCACGTACCTAGAAGTTCCTATTCCGAAGTTCCTATTCTCTAGAAAGTATAGGAACTTC
CTTGGCCAAAAAGCCTGAACTCACCGCGACGTCTGTCGAGAAGTTTCTGATCGAAAAGTTCGACAGCGTC
TCCGACCTGATGCAGCTCTCGGAGGGCGAAGAATCTCGTGCTTTCAGCTTCGATGTAGGAGGGCGTGGAT
ATGTCCTGCGGGTAAATAGCTGCGCCGATGGTTTCTACAAAGATCGTTATGTTTATCGGCACTTTGCATC
GGCCGCGCTCCCGATTCCGGAAGTGCTTGACATTGGGGAATTCAGCGAGAGCCTGACCTATTGCATCTCC
CGCCGTGCACAGGGTGTCACGTTGCAAGACCTGCCTGAAACCGAACTGCCCGCTGTTCTGCAGCCGGTCG
CGGAGGCCATGGATGCGATCGCTGCGGCCGATCTTAGCCAGACGAGCGGGTTCGGCCCATTCGGACCGCA
AGGAATCGGTCAATACACTACATGGCGTGATTTCATATGCGCGATTGCTGATCCCCATGTGTATCACTGG
CAAACTGTGATGGACGACACCGTCAGTGCGTCCGTCGCGCAGGCTCTCGATGAGCTGATGCTTTGGGCCG
AGGACTGCCCCGAAGTCCGGCACCTCGTGCACGCGGATTTCGGCTCCAACAATGTCCTGACGGACAATGG
CCGCATAACAGCGGTCATTGACTGGAGCGAGGCGATGTTCGGGGATTCCCAATACGAGGTCGCCAACATC
TTCTTCTGGAGGCCGTGGTTGGCTTGTATGGAGCAGCAGACGCGCTACTTCGAGCGGAGGCATCCGGAGC
TTGCAGGATCGCCGCGGCTCCGGGCGTATATGCTCCGCATTGGTCTTGACCAACTCTATCAGAGCTTGGT
TGACGGCAATTTCGATGATGCAGCTTGGGCGCAGGGTCGATGCGACGCAATCGTCCGATCCGGAGCCGGG
ACTGTCGGGCGTACACAAATCGCCCGCAGAAGCGCGGCCGTCTGGACCGATGGCTGTGTAGAAGTACTCG
CCGATAGTGGAAACCGACGCCCCAGCACTCGTCCGAGGGCAAAGGAATAGCACGTACTACGAGATTTCGA
TTCCACCGCCGCCTTCTATGAAAGGTTGGGCTTCGGAATCGTTTTCCGGGACGCCGGCTGGATGATCCTC
CAGCGCGGGGATCTCATGCTGGAGTTCTTCGCCCACCCCAACTTGTTTATTGCAGCTTATAATGGTTACA
AATAAAGCAATAGCATCACAAATTTCACAAATAAAGCATTTTTTTCACTGCATTCTAGTTGTGGTTTGTC
CAAACTCATCAATGTATCTTATCATGTCTGTATACCGTCGACCTCTAGCTAGAGCTTGGCGTAATCATGG
TCATAGCTGTTTCCTGTGTGAAATTGTTATCCGCTCACAATTCCACACAACATACGAGCCGGAAGCATAA
AGTGTAAAGCCTGGGGTGCCTAATGAGTGAGCTAACTCACATTAATTGCGTTGCGCTCACTGCCCGCTTT
CCAGTCGGGAAACCTGTCGTGCCAGCTGCATTAATGAATCGGCCAACGCGCGGGGAGAGGCGGTTTGCGT
ATTGGGCGCTCTTCCGCTTCCTCGCTCACTGACTCGCTGCGCTCGGTCGTTCGGCTGCGGCGAGCGGTAT
CAGCTCACTCAAAGGCGGTAATACGGTTATCCACAGAATCAGGGGATAACGCAGGAAAGAACATGTGAGC
AAAAGGCCAGCAAAAGGCCAGGAACCGTAAAAAGGCCGCGTTGCTGGCGTTTTTCCATAGGCTCCGCCCC
CCTGACGAGCATCACAAAAATCGACGCTCAAGTCAGAGGTGGCGAAACCCGACAGGACTATAAAGATACC
AGGCGTTTCCCCCTGGAAGCTCCCTCGTGCGCTCTCCTGTTCCGACCCTGCCGCTTACCGGATACCTGTC
CGCCTTTCTCCCTTCGGGAAGCGTGGCGCTTTCTCATAGCTCACGCTGTAGGTATCTCAGTTCGGTGTAG
GTCGTTCGCTCCAAGCTGGGCTGTGTGCACGAACCCCCCGTTCAGCCCGACCGCTGCGCCTTATCCGGTA
ACTATCGTCTTGAGTCCAACCCGGTAAGACACGACTTATCGCCACTGGCAGCAGCCACTGGTAACAGGAT
TAGCAGAGCGAGGTATGTAGGCGGTGCTACAGAGTTCTTGAAGTGGTGGCCTAACTACGGCTACACTAGA
AGAACAGTATTTGGTATCTGCGCTCTGCTGAAGCCAGTTACCTTCGGAAAAAGAGTTGGTAGCTCTTGAT
CCGGCAAACAAACCACCGCTGGTAGCGGTGGTTTTTTTGTTTGCAAGCAGCAGATTACGCGCAGAAAAAA
AGGATCTCAAGAAGATCCTTTGATCTTTTCTACGGGGTCTGACGCTCAGTGGAACGAAAACTCACGTTAA
GGGATTTTGGTCATGAGATTATCAAAAAGGATCTTCACCTAGATCCTTTTAAATTAAAAATGAAGTTTTA
AATCAATCTAAAGTATATATGAGTAAACTTGGTCTGACAGTTACCAATGCTTAATCAGTGAGGCACCTAT
CTCAGCGATCTGTCTATTTCGTTCATCCATAGTTGCCTGACTCCCCGTCGTGTAGATAACTACGATACGG
GAGGGCTTACCATCTGGCCCCAGTGCTGCAATGATACCGCGAGACCCACGCTCACCGGCTCCAGATTTAT
CAGCAATAAACCAGCCAGCCGGAAGGGCCGAGCGCAGAAGTGGTCCTGCAACTTTATCCGCCTCCATCCA
GTCTATTAATTGTTGCCGGGAAGCTAGAGTAAGTAGTTCGCCAGTTAATAGTTTGCGCAACGTTGTTGCC
ATTGCTACAGGCATCGTGGTGTCACGCTCGTCGTTTGGTATGGCTTCATTCAGCTCCGGTTCCCAACGAT
CAAGGCGAGTTACATGATCCCCCATGTTGTGCAAAAAAGCGGTTAGCTCCTTCGGTCCTCCGATCGTTGT
CAGAAGTAAGTTGGCCGCAGTGTTATCACTCATGGTTATGGCAGCACTGCATAATTCTCTTACTGTCATG
CCATCCGTAAGATGCTTTTCTGTGACTGGTGAGTACTCAACCAAGTCATTCTGAGAATAGTGTATGCGGC
GACCGAGTTGCTCTTGCCCGGCGTCAATACGGGATAATACCGCGCCACATAGCAGAACTTTAAAAGTGCT
CATCATTGGAAAACGTTCTTCGGGGCGAAAACTCTCAAGGATCTTACCGCTGTTGAGATCCAGTTCGATG
TAACCCACTCGTGCACCCAACTGATCTTCAGCATCTTTTACTTTCACCAGCGTTTCTGGGTGAGCAAAAA
CAGGAAGGCAAAATGCCGCAAAAAAGGGAATAAGGGCGACACGGAAATGTTGAATACTCATACTCTTCCT
TTTTCAATATTATTGAAGCATTTATCAGGGTTATTGTCTCATGAGCGGATACATATTTGAATGTATTTAG
AAAAATAAACAAATAGGGGTTCCGCGCACATTTCCCCGAAAAGTGCCACCTGACGTCGACGGAT
